Addgene plasmid #63315: pFusX2-33
Purpose: Encodes RVD positions 4-6 in TALEN assembly
Depositing lab: Stephen Ekker. Depositing organization: Mayo Foundation for Medical Education and Research. Publication: FusX: A rapid one-step TALE assembly system for genome science. Ma AC, McNulty MS, Tanya PL, Jarryd CM, Martinez-Galvez G, Argue DP, Lee HB, Urban MD, Bullard CE, Blackburn PR, Man TK, Clark KJ, Ekker SC. Hum Gene Ther. 2016 Jun;27(6):451-63. doi: 10.1089/hum.2015.172 PubMed 26854857.
Backbone
  Vector backbone: FusX2
  Backbone size w/o insert (bp): 3006
  Vector type: TALEN
Growth in bacteria
  Bacterial resistance: Spectinomycin, 50 μg/mL
  Growth temperature: 37°C
  Growth strain: DH5alpha
  Copy number: High Copy
Gene/Insert
  Gene/Insert name: NN NI NI (alt name: X2_GAA)
  Species: Synthetic
  Mutation: none
  Cloning method: Restriction Enzyme; 5′ cloning site BsaI (destroyed during cloning); 3′ cloning site BsaI (destroyed during cloning)
  Sequencing primers: 5′ pCR8_F1; 3′ pCR8_R1
Terms and licenses: Academic/Nonprofit Terms; Industry Terms: Not Available to Industry
How to cite: pFusX2-33 was a gift from Stephen Ekker (Addgene plasmid # 63315 ; http://n2t.net/addgene:63315 ; RRID:Addgene_63315)
