[The description below was written by a language model from this plasmid's Addgene catalogue record.]
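Description:
pFusX2-33 is a bacterial library plasmid from the FusX TALE assembly system, a set of pre-built intermediates designed to let custom TALE repeat arrays be put together in a single rapid step. It is built on the FusX2 backbone (about 3 kb without insert), is propagated in E. coli as a high-copy plasmid, and is selected with spectinomycin. The record provides no feature table, so the origin of replication and other backbone elements are not specified. The listed sequencing primers carry pCR8-style names, but the record does not state the backbone's derivation.

The payload is a synthetic trimer of TALE repeat modules carrying the repeat-variable diresidues NN, NI and NI. Under the standard TALE code, NN recognises guanine and NI recognises adenine, so the block reads the triplet GAA, as the alternative name X2_GAA indicates. The "X2" designation marks its fixed place in the array: this plasmid supplies RVD positions 4 to 6 of the final DNA-binding domain. The trimer was introduced using BsaI, a type IIS enzyme that cuts outside its recognition site, and both BsaI sites were destroyed during cloning, as is typical of Golden Gate-style construction.

In use, a researcher picks the plasmid from each positional library whose triplet matches the corresponding part of the target sequence and combines them to assemble a full repeat array for a TALEN or other TALE fusion. The plasmid carries no stated promoter or expression elements and serves purely as an assembly component rather than an expression construct.
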