>Addgene plasmid #63315 | pFusX2-33 | depositor partial sequence | sequence record 105148 | pFusX2_GAA
AGTCTTAAGCGTCTCCCTGACCCCGGACCAAGTGGTGGCTATCGCCAGCAACAATGGCGGCAAGCAAGCG
CTCGAAACGGTGCAGCGGCTGTTGCCGGTGCTGTGCCAGGACCATGGCCTGACCCCGGACCAAGTGGTGG
CTATCGCCAGCAACATTGGCGGCAAGCAAGCGCTCGAAACGGTGCAGCGGCTGTTGCCGGTGCTGTGCCA
GGACCATGGCCTGACCCCGGACCAAGTGGTGGCTATCGCCAGCAACATTGGCGGCAAGCAAGCGCTCGAA
ACGGTGCAGCGGCTGTTGCCGGTGCTGTGCCAGGACCATGGCGAGACGTC
