>Addgene plasmid #63315 | pFusX2-33 | depositor partial sequence | sequence record 105149 | FusX2
CGTCTCCCTGACCCCGGACCAAGTGGTGGCTATCGAGACCGGCGCCGCTACGGGCGCGTCCCATTCGCCA
TTCAGGCTGCGCAACTGTTGGGAAGGGCGATCGGTGCGGGCTCTTCGCTATTACGCCAGCTGGCGAAAGG
GGGATGTGCTGCAAGGCGATTAAGTTGGGAACGCCAGGGTTTTCCCAGTCACGACGTTGTAAAACGACGG
CCAGTGAGCGCGCGTAATCGACTCACTATAGGGCGAATTGGGTACCGGGCCCCCCCTCGAGGTCCTCCAG
CTTTTGTTCCCTTTAGTGAGGGTTAATTGCGCGCTTGGCGTAATCATGGTCATAGCTGTTTCCTGTGTGA
AATTGTTATCCGCTCACAATTCCACACAACATACGAGCCGGAAGCATAAAGTGTAAAGCCTGGGGTGCCT
AATGAGTGAGCTAACTCACATTAATTGCGTTGCGCTCACTGCCCGCTTTCCACCGGTGGTCTCTGGCGGC
AAGCAAGCGCTCGAAACGGTGCAGCGGCTGTTGCCGGTGCTGTGCCAGGACCATGGCGAGACGTCTAGAC
CAGCCAGGACAGAAATGCCTCGACTTCGCTGCTACCCAAGGTTGCCGGGTGACGCACACCGTGGAAACGG
ATGAAGGCACGAACCCAGTGGACATAAGCCTGTTCGGTTCGTAAGCTGTAATGCAAGTAGCGTATGCGCT
CACGCAACTGGTCCAGAACCTTGACCGAACGCAGCGGTGGTAACGGCGCAGTGGCGGTTTTCATGGCTTG
TTATGACTGTTTTTTTGGGGTACAGTCTATGCCTCGGGCATCCAAGCAGCAAGCGCGTTACGCCGTGGGT
CGATGTTTGATGTTATGGAGCAGCAACGATGTTACGCAGCAGGGCAGTCGCCCTAAAACAAAGTTAAACA
TTATGAGGGAAGCGGTGATCGCCGAAGTATCGACTCAACTATCAGAGGTAGTTGGCGTCATCGAGCGCCA
TCTCGAACCGACGTTGCTGGCCGTACATTTGTACGGCTCCGCAGTGGATGGCGGCCTGAAGCCACACAGT
GATATTGATTTGCTGGTTACGGTGACCGTAAGGCTTGATGAAACAACGCGGCGAGCTTTGATCAACGACC
TTTTGGAAACTTCGGCTTCCCCTGGAGAGAGCGAGATTCTCCGCGCTGTAGAAGTCACCATTGTTGTGCA
CGACGACATCATTCCGTGGCGTTATCCAGCTAAGCGCGAACTGCAATTTGGAGAATGGCAGCGCAATGAC
ATTCTTGCAGGTATCTTCGAGCCAGCCACGATCGACATTGATCTGGCTATCTTGCTGACAAAAGCAAGAG
AACATAGCGTTGCCTTGGTAGGTCCAGCGGCGGAGGAACTCTTTGATCCGGTTCCTGAACAGGATCTATT
TGAGGCGCTAAATGAAACCTTAACGCTATGGAACTCGCCGCCCGACTGGGCTGGCGATGAGCGAAATGTA
GTGCTTACGTTGTCCCGCATTTGGTACAGCGCAGTAACCGGCAAAATCGCGCCGAAGGATGTCGCTGCCG
ACTGGGCAATGGAGCGCCTGCCGGCCCAGTATCAGCCCGTCATACTTGAAGCTAGACAGGCTTATCTTGG
ACAAGAAGAAGATCGCTTGGCCTCGCGCGCAGATCAGTTGGAAGAATTTGTCCACTACGTGAAAGGCGAG
ATCACCAAGGTAGTCGGCAAATAACCCTCGAGCCACCCATGACCAAAATCCCTTAACGTGAGTTACGCGT
CGTTCCACTGAGCGTCAGACCCCGTAGAAAAGATCAAAGGATCTTCTTGAGATCCTTTTTTTCTGCGCGT
AATCTGCTGCTTGCAAACAAAAAAACCACCGCTACCAGCGGTGGTTTGTTTGCCGGATCAAGAGCTACCA
ACTCTTTTTCCGAAGGTAACTGGCTTCAGCAGAGCGCAGATACCAAATACTGTCCTTCTAGTGTAGCCGT
AGTTAGGCCACCACTTCAAGAACTCTGTAGCACCGCCTACATACCTCGCTCTGCTAATCCTGTTACCAGT
GGCTGCTGCCAGTGGCGATAAGTCGTGTCTTACCGGGTTGGACTCAAGACGATAGTTACCGGATAAGGCG
CAGCGGTCGGGCTGAACGGGGGGTTCGTGCACACAGCCCAGCTTGGAGCGAACGACCTACACCGAACTGA
GATACCTACAGCGTGAGCATTGAGAAAGCGCCACGCTTCCCGAAGGGAGAAAGGCGGACAGGTATCCGGT
AAGCGGCAGGGTCGGAACAGGAGAGCGCACGAGGGAGCTTCCAGGGGGAAACGCCTGGTATCTTTATAGT
CCTGTCGGGTTTCGCCACCTCTGACTTGAGCGTCGATTTTTGTGATGCTCGTCAGGGGGGCGGAGCCTAT
GGAAAAACGCCAGCAACGCGGCCTTTTTACGGTTCCTGGCCTTTTGCTGGCCTTTTGCTCACATGTTCTT
TCCTGCGTTATCCCCTGATTCTGTGGATAACCGTATTACCGCCTTTGAGTGAGCTGATACCGCTCGCCGC
AGCCGAACGACCGAGCGCAGCGAGTCAGTGAGCGAGGAAGCGGAAGAGCGCCCAATACGCAAACCGCCTC
TCCCCGCGCGTTGGCCGATTCATTAATGCAGCTGGCACGACAGGTTTCCCGACTGGAAAGCGGGCAGTGA
GCGCAACGCAATTAATACGCGTACCGCTAGCCAGGAAGAGTTTGTAGAAACGCAAAAAGGCCATCCGTCA
GGATGGCCTTCTGCTTAGTTTGATGCCTGGCAGTTTATGGCGGGCGTCCTGCCCGCCACCCTCCGGGCCG
TTGCTTCACAACGTTCAAATCCGCTCCCGGCGGATTTGTCCTACTCAGGAGAGCGTTCACCGACAAACAA
CAGATAAAACGAAAGGCCCAGTCTTCCGACTGAGCCTTTCGTTTTATTTGATGCCTGGCAGTTCCCTACT
CTCGCGTTAACGCTAGCATGGATGTTTTCCCAGTCACGACGTTGTAAAACGACGGCCAGTCTTAAG
