>Addgene plasmid #63315 | pFusX2-33 | addgene partial sequence | sequence record 115357 | pCR8_R1 5'-cgaaccgaacaggcttatgt-3'
CGTCACCCGGCAACCTTGGGTAGCAGCGAAGTCGAGGCATTTCTGTCCTGGCTGGTCTAGACGTCTCGCC
ATGGTCCTGGCACAGCACCGGCAACAGCCGCTGCACCGTTTCGAGCGCTTGCTTGCCGCCAATGTTGCTG
GCGATAGCCACCACTTGGTCCGGGGTCAGGCCATGGTCCTGGCACAGCACCGGCAACAGCCGCTGCACCG
TTTCGAGCGCTTGCTTGCCGCCAATGTTGCTGGCGATAGCCACCACTTGGTCCGGGGTCAGGCCATGGTC
CTGGCACAGCACCGGCAACAGCCGCTGCACCGTTTCGAGCGCTTGCTTGCCGCCATTGTTGCTGGCGATA
GCCACCACTTGGTCCGGGGTCAGGGAGACGCTTAAGACTGGCCGTCGTTTTACAACGTCGTGACTGGGAA
AACATCCATGCTAGCGTTAACGCGAGAGTAGGGAACTGCCAGGCATCAAATAAAACGAAAGGCTCAGTCG
GAAGACTGGGCCTTTCGTTTTATCTGTTGTTTGTCGGTGAACGCTCTCCTGAGTAGGACAAATCCGCCGG
GAGCGGATTTGAACGTTGTGAAGCAACGGCCCGGAGGGTGGCGGGCAGGACGCCCGCCATAAACTGCCAG
GCATCAAACTAAGCAGAAGGCCAT
